Addgene plasmid #210889: pFBD-BirA_RACK1:1-317
Purpose: Insect expression of full-length human RACK1. N-terminal biotin acceptor peptide tag and C-terminal 6X His tag.
Depositing lab: Cheryl Arrowsmith. Depositing organization: University of Toronto. Publication: A Target Class Ligandability Evaluation of WD40 Repeat-Containing Proteins. Ackloo S, Li F, Szewczyk M, Seitova A, Loppnau P, Zeng H, Xu J, Ahmad S, Arnautova YA, Baghaie AJ, Beldar S, Bolotokova A, Centrella PA, Chau I, Clark MA, Cuozzo JW, Dehghani-Tafti S, Disch JS, Dong A, Dumas A, Feng JA, Ghiabi P, Gibson E, Gilmer J, Goldman B, Green SR, Guie MA, Guilinger JP, Harms N, Herasymenko O, Houliston S, Hutchinson A, Kearnes S, Keefe AD, Kimani SW, Kramer T, Kutera M, Kwak HA, Lento C, Li Y, Liu J, Loup J, Machado RAC, Mulhern CJ, Perveen S, Righetto GL, Riley P, Shrestha S, Sigel EA, Silva M, Sintchak MD, Slakman BL, Taylor RD, Thompson J, Torng W, Underkoffler C, von Rechenberg M, Walsh RT, Watson I, Wilson DJ, Wolf E, Yadav M, Yazdi AK, Zhang J, Zhang Y, Santhakumar V, Edwards AM, Barsyte-Lovejoy D, Schapira M, Brown PJ, Halabelian L, Arrowsmith CH. J Med Chem. 2025 Jan 23;68(2):1092-1112. doi: 10.1021/acs.jmedchem.4c02010. Epub 2024 Nov 4. PubMed 39495097.
Backbone
  Vector backbone: pFBD-BirA
  Backbone manufacturer: pFastBac Dual Modified
  Vector type: Insect Expression
  Selectable markers: Gentamicin
Growth in bacteria
  Bacterial resistance: Ampicillin, 100 μg/mL
  Growth temperature: 37°C
  Growth strain: DH5alpha
  Copy number: High Copy
Gene/Insert
  Gene/Insert name: RACK1:M1-R317
  Species: H. sapiens (human)
  Insert size (bp): 951
  Mutation: wild type
  Entrez Gene: RACK1 (a.k.a. GNB2L1, Gnb2-rs1, H12.3, HLC-7, PIG21)
  Promoter: Polyhedrin
  Tag / fusion protein: MSGLNDIFEAQKIEWHEGSAGGSG (N terminal on insert); GGSGHHHHHH (C terminal on insert)
  Cloning method: Ligation Independent Cloning
  Sequencing primers: 5′ tattccggattattcataccg; 3′ ctctacaaatgtggtatggc
Resource information
  A portion of this plasmid was derived from a plasmid made by: Mammalian Gene Collection (BC000366)
Terms and licenses: Academic/Nonprofit Terms; Industry Terms: Not Available to Industry
Depositor comments: 5' Cloning Site: Kpn1 (destroyed), 3' Cloning Site: AatII (destroyed).
How to cite: pFBD-BirA_RACK1:1-317 was a gift from Cheryl Arrowsmith (Addgene plasmid # 210889 ; http://n2t.net/addgene:210889 ; RRID:Addgene_210889)
