[The description below was written by a language model from this plasmid's Addgene catalogue record and pLannotate feature annotations shown in this document.]
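Description:
pFBD-BirA_RACK1:1-317 is a baculovirus transfer (donor) plasmid for insect-cell expression of full-length, wild-type human RACK1 (residues M1–R317, a 951 bp insert derived from a Mammalian Gene Collection clone). The backbone, pFBD-BirA, is a modified pFastBac Dual. It is propagated in E. coli through a high-copy ColE1/pUC-type origin with ampicillin resistance, and it also carries an f1 origin. The expression region lies between the Tn7R and Tn7L ends of a mini-Tn7 element together with a gentamicin acetyltransferase gene. In pFastBac-type systems this arrangement lets the whole cassette be transposed into a baculovirus shuttle genome (bacmid) with gentamicin selection, and the bacmid is then used to generate recombinant virus.

As in the parental dual vector, two baculoviral late promoters are arranged back to back and drive divergent transcription units. The polyhedrin promoter drives RACK1, which was inserted by ligation-independent cloning (the flanking KpnI and AatII sites were destroyed) and is terminated by an SV40 polyadenylation signal. The protein carries an N-terminal biotin acceptor peptide followed by a short flexible linker, and a C-terminal linker plus 6xHis tag. In the opposite orientation, the p10 promoter drives the E. coli biotin ligase BirA, ending in an HSV TK polyadenylation signal. Co-expression of BirA from the same virus should allow site-specific biotinylation of the acceptor peptide on RACK1 in the infected cells. The resulting protein could be purified through its His tag and captured on streptavidin surfaces. The construct was deposited with a study evaluating the ligandability of WD40 repeat proteins, consistent with producing RACK1 for binding and screening assays.
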