Features (pLannotate 1.2.2; 18 found; start..end, strand, type, name):
      2..456     +  rep_origin     f1 ori (sequence partly withheld): f1 bacteriophage origin of replication; arrow indicates direction of (+) strand synthesis
    482..586     +  promoter       AmpR promoter: bla
    587..1447    +  CDS            AmpR: β-lactamase; bla; confers resistance to ampicillin, carbenicillin, and related antibiotics
   1618..2206    +  rep_origin     ori: high-copy-number ColE1/pMB1/pBR322/pUC origin of replication
   2392..2443    -  misc_feature   bom (fragment): basis of mobility region from pBR322
   2511..2735    -  mobile_element Tn7R: mini-Tn7 element (right end of the Tn7 transposon) Tn7
   2802..3335    -  CDS            GmR: gentamycin acetyltransferase; aacC1; confers resistance to gentamycin
   3505..3533    -  promoter       Pc promoter: intI1 (promoter lies within the coding sequence); class 1 integron promoter
   3511..3870    -  CDS            YPR2_ECOLX (fragment): Protein predicted: Swiss-Prot protein existence level 4. From Escherichia coli.
   4041..4089    -  polyA_signal   HSV TK poly(A) signal: herpes simplex virus thymidine kinase polyadenylation signal (Cole and Stacy, 1985)
   4163..5125    -  CDS            birA: BIRA_ECOLI - Also known as bioR, dhbB. Experimental evidence at protein level: Swiss-Prot protein existence level 1. Acts both as a biotin--[acetyl-CoA-carboxylase] ligase and a biotin-operon repressor. In the presence of ATP, BirA activates biotin to form the BirA-biotinyl-5'-adenylate (BirA-bio-5'-AMP or holoBirA) complex. HoloBirA can either transfer the biotinyl moiety to the biotin carboxyl carrier protein (BCCP) subunit of acetyl-CoA carboxylase, or bind to the biotin operator site and inhibit transcription of the operon. From Escherichia coli (strain K12).
   5162..5271    -  promoter       p10 promoter: baculovirus promoter for expression in insect cells
   5295..5386    +  promoter       polyhedrin promoter: polh from Autographa californica; promoter for the baculovirus polyhedrin gene
   5503..6453    +  CDS            RACK1 (sequence withheld): RACK1_HUMAN - Also known as GNB2L1. Experimental evidence at protein level: Swiss-Prot protein existence level 1. (Microbial infection) Contributes to the cap-independent internal ribosome entry site (IRES)-mediated translation by some RNA viruses. From Homo sapiens (Human).
   6512..6595    +  CDS            large T antigen (fragment): large T antigen from SV40 (simian virus 40)
   6618..6752    +  polyA_signal   SV40 poly(A) signal: SV40 polyadenylation signal
   6781..6946    -  mobile_element Tn7L: mini-Tn7 element (left end of the Tn7 transposon) Tn7
   7109..7125    +  CDS            lacZα (fragment): LacZα fragment of β-galactosidase; lacZ fragment
>Addgene plasmid #210889 | pFBD-BirA_RACK1:1-317 | addgene full sequence | sequence record 424503 | Addgene NGS Result
G
[124 nt withheld, positions 2-125]
C
[91 nt withheld, positions 127-217]
A
[49 nt withheld, positions 219-267]
CCTTTGACGTTGGAGTCCACGTTCTT
[37 nt withheld, positions 294-330]
ACCCTATCTCGGTCTATTCTTTTGATTTATAAGGGATTTTGCCGATTTCGGCCTATTGGTTAAAAAATGA
GCTGATTTAACAAAAATTTAACGCGAATTTTAACAAAATATTAACGCTTACAATTTAGGTGGCACTTTTC
GGGGAAATGTGCGCGGAACCCCTATTTGTTTATTTTTCTAAATACATTCAAATATGTATCCGCTCATGAG
ACAATAACCCTGATAAATGCTTCAATAATATTGAAAAAGGAAGAGTATGAGTATTCAACATTTCCGTGTC
GCCCTTATTCCCTTTTTTGCGGCATTTTGCCTTCCTGTTTTTGCTCACCCAGAAACGCTGGTGAAAGTAA
AAGATGCTGAAGATCAGTTGGGTGCACGAGTGGGTTACATCGAACTGGATCTCAACAGCGGTAAGATCCT
TGAGAGTTTTCGCCCCGAAGAACGTTTTCCAATGATGAGCACTTTTAAAGTTCTGCTATGTGGCGCGGTA
TTATCCCGTATTGACGCCGGGCAAGAGCAACTCGGTCGCCGCATACACTATTCTCAGAATGACTTGGTTG
AGTACTCACCAGTCACAGAAAAGCATCTTACGGATGGCATGACAGTAAGAGAATTATGCAGTGCTGCCAT
AACCATGAGTGATAACACTGCGGCCAACTTACTTCTGACAACGATCGGAGGACCGAAGGAGCTAACCGCT
TTTTTGCACAACATGGGGGATCATGTAACTCGCCTTGATCGTTGGGAACCGGAGCTGAATGAAGCCATAC
CAAACGACGAGCGTGACACCACGATGCCTGTAGCAATGGCAACAACGTTGCGCAAACTATTAACTGGCGA
ACTACTTACTCTAGCTTCCCGGCAACAATTAATAGACTGGATGGAGGCGGATAAAGTTGCAGGACCACTT
CTGCGCTCGGCCCTTCCGGCTGGCTGGTTTATTGCTGATAAATCTGGAGCCGGTGAGCGTGGGTCTCGCG
GTATCATTGCAGCACTGGGGCCAGATGGTAAGCCCTCCCGTATCGTAGTTATCTACACGACGGGGAGTCA
GGCAACTATGGATGAACGAAATAGACAGATCGCTGAGATAGGTGCCTCACTGATTAAGCATTGGTAACTG
TCAGACCAAGTTTACTCATATATACTTTAGATTGATTTAAAACTTCATTTTTAATTTAAAAGGATCTAGG
TGAAGATCCTTTTTGATAATCTCATGACCAAAATCCCTTAACGTGAGTTTTCGTTCCACTGAGCGTCAGA
CCCCGTAGAAAAGATCAAAGGATCTTCTTGAGATCCTTTTTTTCTGCGCGTAATCTGCTGCTTGCAAACA
AAAAAACCACCGCTACCAGCGGTGGTTTGTTTGCCGGATCAAGAGCTACCAACTCTTTTTCCGAAGGTAA
CTGGCTTCAGCAGAGCGCAGATACCAAATACTGTTCTTCTAGTGTAGCCGTAGTTAGGCCACCACTTCAA
GAACTCTGTAGCACCGCCTACATACCTCGCTCTGCTAATCCTGTTACCAGTGGCTGCTGCCAGTGGCGAT
AAGTCGTGTCTTACCGGGTTGGACTCAAGACGATAGTTACCGGATAAGGCGCAGCGGTCGGGCTGAACGG
GGGGTTCGTGCACACAGCCCAGCTTGGAGCGAACGACCTACACCGAACTGAGATACCTACAGCGTGAGCT
ATGAGAAAGCGCCACGCTTCCCGAAGGGAGAAAGGCGGACAGGTATCCGGTAAGCGGCAGGGTCGGAACA
GGAGAGCGCACGAGGGAGCTTCCAGGGGGAAACGCCTGGTATCTTTATAGTCCTGTCGGGTTTCGCCACC
TCTGACTTGAGCGTCGATTTTTGTGATGCTCGTCAGGGGGGCGGAGCCTATGGAAAAACGCCAGCAACGC
GGCCTTTTTACGGTTCCTGGCCTTTTGCTGGCCTTTTGCTCACATGTTCTTTCCTGCGTTATCCCCTGAT
TCTGTGGATAACCGTATTACCGCCTTTGAGTGAGCTGATACCGCTCGCCGCAGCCGAACGACCGAGCGCA
GCGAGTCAGTGAGCGAGGAAGCGGAAGAGCGCCTGATGCGGTATTTTCTCCTTACGCATCTGTGCGGTAT
TTCACACCGCATAGACCAGCCGCGTAACCTGGCAAAATCGGTTACGGTTGAGTAATAAATGGATGCCCTG
CGTAAGCGGGTGTGGGCGGACAATAAAGTCTTAAACTGAACAAAATAGATCTAAACTATGACAATAAAGT
CTTAAACTAGACAGAATAGTTGTAAACTGAAATCAGTCCAGTTATGCTGTGAAAAAGCATACTGGACTTT
TGTTATGGCTAAAGCAAACTCTTCATTTTCTGAAGTGCAAATTGCCCGTCGTATTAAAGAGGGGCGTGGC
CAAGGGCATGGTAAAGACTATATTCGCGGCGTTGTGACAATTTACCGAACAACTCCGCGGCCGGGAAGCC
GATCTCGGCTTGAACGAATTGTTAGGTGGCGGTACTTGGGTCGATATCAAAGTGCATCACTTCTTCCCGT
ATGCCCAACTTTGTATAGAGAGCCACTGCGGGATCGTCACCGTAATCTGCTTGCACGTAGATCACATAAG
CACCAAGCGCGTTGGCCTCATGCTTGAGGAGATTGATGAGCGCGGTGGCAATGCCCTGCCTCCGGTGCTC
GCCGGAGACTGCGAGATCATAGATATAGATCTCACTACGCGGCTGCTCAAACTTGGGCAGAACGTAAGCC
GCGAGAGCGCCAACAACCGCTTCTTGGTCGAAGGCAGCAAGCGCGATGAATGTCTTACTACGGAGCAAGT
TCCCGAGGTAATCGGAGTCCGGCTGATGTTGGGAGTAGGTGGCTACGTCTCCGAACTCACGACCGAAAAG
ATCAAGAGCAGCCCGCATGGATTTGACTTGGTCAGGGCCGAGCCTACATGTGCGAATGATGCCCATACTT
GAGCCACCTAACTTTGTTTTAGGGCGACTGCCCTGCTGCGTAACATCGTTGCTGCTCCATAACATCAAAC
ATCGACCCACGGCGTAACGCGCTTGCTGCTTGGATGCCCGAGGCATAGACTGTACAAAAAAACAGTCATA
ACAAGCCATGAAAACCGCCACTGCGCCGTTACCACCGCTGCGTTCGGTCAAGGTTCTGGACCAGTTGCGT
GAGCGCATACGCTACTTGCATTACAGTTTACGAACCGAACAGGCTTATGTCAACTGGGTTCGTGCCTTCA
TCCGTTTCCACGGTGTGCGTCACCCGGCAACCTTGGGCAGCAGCGAAGTCGAGGCATTTCTGTCCTGGCT
GGCGAACGAGCGCAAGGTTTCGGTCTCCACGCATCGTCAGGCATTGGCGGCCTTGCTGTTCTTCTACGGC
AAGGTGCTGTGCACGGATCTGCCCTTGCTTCAGGAGATCGGTAGACCTCGGCCGTCGCGGCGCTTGCCGG
TGGTGCTGACCCCGGATGAAGTGGTTCGCATCCTCGGTTTTCTGGAAGGCGAGCATCGTTTGTTCGCCCA
GGACTCTAGCTATAGTTCTAGTGGTTGGCTACGTACCCGTAGTGGCTATGGCAGGGCTTGCCGCCCCGAC
GTTGGCTGCGAGCCCTGGGCCTTCACCCGAACTTGGGGGTTGGGGTGGGGAAAAGGAAGAAACGCGGGCG
TATTGGTCCCAATGGGGTCTCGGTGGGGTATCGACAGAGTGCCAGCCCTGGGACCGAACCCCGCGTTTAT
GAACAAACGACCCAACACCCGTGCGTTTTATTCTGTCTTTTTATTGCCGTCATAGCGCGGGTTCCTTCCG
GTATTGTCTCCTTCCGTGTTTCAGTTAGCCTCCCCCATCTCCCGGTACTTCATTTTTCTGCACTACGCAG
GGATATTTCACCGCCCATCCAGGGTTTTATTATTCCATCCTGCTCAAGTAATAAAGCCCCCTGTTTGTCT
ATTCCGCGTGAAATGCCAAATATTTCTTTATCACCAATGATAAGTTTCACTGGGCGATTAATAAAATTAT
CCAGCTTTTCCCAGCGCGACAGATAAGGTGCCAATCCTTCTTGTTCGAAGAGTTCCAACGCAGCACGTAA
TTCACGTATTAGCATGGCCGCCAACGTATTACGATCGAGATTGATCCCCGCTTCCTGCAGCGTGATCCAC
CCCTGATTAACGACACTCTCTTCAACACGGCGCATTGCCATGTTGATCCCGGCTCCAATGACTATTTGCG
CCGCATCGCCAGTTTTGCCAGTCAGCTCCACCAGAATGCCTGCCAGCTTGCGATCCTGCAGATAGAGGTC
ATTAGGCCATTTAACACGAACTTTATCTGCACCCAGCTTGCGTAATACTTCCGCCATCACGATACCGATA
ACCAGACTTAAACCAATCGCCGCCGCCGGGCCTTGTTCCAGACGCCAGAACATCGACAAATATAAGTTTG
CGCCAAAAGGCGAAAACCATTTCCGACCCCGGCGACCACGGCCAGCCTGCTGGTATTCTGCAATGCAAGC
ATCGCCCGATTTAAGCTCTCCGATACGATCAAGAAGGTACTGATTCGTGGAGTCAATCACTGGCAGCACG
GCTACACTACCGCCATCCAGCTGACCCAATATCTGTTTAGCATTAAGTAACTGGATAGGCTCAGGCAGGC
TGTATCCTTTACCCGGAACGGTAAAGACATCAACGCCCCAGTCACGCAGTGTCTGAATGTGTTTATTAAT
AGCCGCCCGGCTCATTCCCAGCGTTTCACCCAACTGCTCGCCAGAGTGAAATTCACCGTTCGCTAACAGG
GCAATCAATTTCAGTGGCACGGTGTTATCCTTCATGGCTCGAGATCCCGGGTGATCAAGTCTTCGTCGAG
TGATTGTAAATAAAATGTAATTTACAGTATAGTATTTTAATTAATATACAAATGATTTGATAATAATTCT
TATTTAACTATAATATATTGTGTTGGGTTGAATTAAAGGTCCGTATACTCCGGAATATTAATAGATCATG
GAGATAATTAAAATGATAACCATCTCGCAAATAAATAAGTATTTTACTGTTTTCGTAACAGTTTTGTAAT
AAAAAAACCTATAAATATTCCGGATTATTCATACCGTCCCACCATCGGGCGCGGATCCCGATGAGCGGCC
TGAACGATATTTTTGAAGCGCAGAAAATTGAATGGCATGAAGGCAGCGCTGGAGGTTCAGGT
[951 nt withheld, positions 5503-6453]
GGCGGAAGTGGACATCACCACCATCATCACTGATGAAGCTTGTCGAGAAGTACTAGAGGATCATAATCAG
CCATACCACATTTGTAGAGGTTTTACTTGCTTTAAAAAACCTCCCACACCTCCCCCTGAACCTGAAACAT
AAAATGAATGCAATTGTTGTTGTTAACTTGTTTATTGCAGCTTATAATGGTTACAAATAAAGCAATAGCA
TCACAAATTTCACAAATAAAGCATTTTTTTCACTGCATTCTAGTTGTGGTTTGTCCAAACTCATCAATGT
ATCTTATCATGTCTGGATCTGATCACTGCTTGAGCCTAGGAGATCCGAACCAGATAAGTGAAATCTAGTT
CCAAACTATTTTGTCATTTTTAATTTTCGTATTAGCTTACGACGCTACACCCAGTTCCCATCTATTTTGT
CACTCTTCCCTAAATAATCCTTAAAAACTCCATTTCCACCCCTCCCAGTTCCCAACTATTTTGTCCGCCC
ACAGCGGGGCATTTTTCTTCCTGTTATGTTTTTAATCAAACATCCTGCCAACTCCATGTGACAAACCGTC
ATCTTCGGCTACTTTTTCTCTGTCACAGAATGAAAATTTTTCTGTCATCTCTTCGTTATTAATGTTTGTA
ATTGACTGAATATCAACGCTTATTTGCAGCCTGAATGGCGAATGG
